>Addgene plasmid #230666 | AiP1510 - pAAV-AiE2189m-minBG-SYFP2-WPRE3-BGHpA | addgene full sequence | sequence record 466269 | Addgene NGS Result
GATCGTTGGGAACCGGAGCTGAATGAAGCCATACCAAACGACGAGCGTGACACCACGATGCCTGTAGCAA
TGGCAACAACGTTGCGCAAACTATTAACTGGCGAACTACTTACTCTAGCTTCCCGGCAACAATTAATAGA
CTGGATGGAGGCGGATAAAGTTGCAGGACCACTTCTGCGCTCGGCCCTTCCGGCTGGCTGGTTTATTGCT
GATAAATCTGGAGCCGGTGAGCGTGGGTCTCGCGGTATCATTGCAGCACTGGGGCCAGATGGTAAGCCCT
CCCGTATCGTAGTTATCTACACGACGGGGAGTCAGGCAACTATGGATGAACGAAATAGACAGATCGCTGA
GATAGGTGCCTCACTGATTAAGCATTGGTAACTGTCAGACCAAGTTTACTCATATATACTTTAGATTGAT
TTAAAACTTCATTTTTAATTTAAAAGGATCTAGGTGAAGATCCTTTTTGATAATCTCATGACCAAAATCC
CTTAACGTGAGTTTTCGTTCCACTGAGCGTCAGACCCCGTAGAAAAGATCAAAGGATCTTCTTGAGATCC
TTTTTTTCTGCGCGTAATCTGCTGCTTGCAAACAAAAAAACCACCGCTACCAGCGGTGGTTTGTTTGCCG
GATCAAGAGCTACCAACTCTTTTTCCGAAGGTAACTGGCTTCAGCAGAGCGCAGATACCAAATACTGTTC
TTCTAGTGTAGCCGTAGTTAGGCCACCACTTCAAGAACTCTGTAGCACCGCCTACATACCTCGCTCTGCT
AATCCTGTTACCAGTGGCTGCTGCCAGTGGCGATAAGTCGTGTCTTACCGGGTTGGACTCAAGACGATAG
TTACCGGATAAGGCGCAGCGGTCGGGCTGAACGGGGGGTTCGTGCACACAGCCCAGCTTGGAGCGAACGA
CCTACACCGAACTGAGATACCTACAGCGTGAGCTATGAGAAAGCGCCACGCTTCCCGAAGGGAGAAAGGC
GGACAGGTATCCGGTAAGCGGCAGGGTCGGAACAGGAGAGCGCACGAGGGAGCTTCCAGGGGGAAACGCC
TGGTATCTTTATAGTCCTGTCGGGTTTCGCCACCTCTGACTTGAGCGTCGATTTTTGTGATGCTCGTCAG
GGGGGCGGAGCCTATGGAAAAACGCCAGCAACGCGGCCTTTTTACGGTTCCTGGCCTTTTGCTGGCCTTT
TGCTCACATGTCCTGCAGGCAGCTGCGCGCTCGCTCGCTCACTGAGGCCGCCCGGGCGTCGGGCGACCTT
TGGTCGCCCGGCCTCAGTGAGCGAGCGAGCGCGCAGAGAGGGAGTGGCCAACTCCATCACTAGGGGTTCC
TGCGGCCGCACGCGTTGTAAGAGTAATAATCGCCGGCGGCTACAGTTCCTGCCCTGCTGGAGTTTCTGCC
ATGGCTTCCCTCAATGAGAGCCTGTGATTTGGATGGATAAGCCAAATAAAATTCTTTTTCCCCCTTGTTG
CTTTTGACCATTATGATTATCACAGAAATAGAAAGCAAACTAGGACAAATGACAAGTGACGCTCAGAAAA
ACTATCAAAATCATACATTGTAGAAAGATGCCTCTGCATGAATGCTGGGGAAATTGGACTTCCACATGCA
AAAGACTAGAAAAAAATTAGATACCCAATGATGTCCAGTTATCACACTCTCAGATGTCAGGGCTCAGCAA
CTGCTATTGCTGTGGGTGGTTTGATAAAGTTGTTAAATTGTTGATACTTGTTTGATAAAGTTTATAAAGT
CACTCTTCTTTCTCAGCATGTATACAAAGCCAAGGCAGGTGAAAGACTGGATTTAAGATCCAGAACCACT
AGAAGAGAACAGGAAAAGCACTTCAAGACGTCCCTCTTGGAACTGATTTTCTGTGTCACACCCAAAACAA
CCCACAGGAAACCGACACAAAAAGTGACAAATGCCTATGATAACAAATCCAAATCAGGAAGCTACTGCAC
AGCAAAGGGACAGATGAGAGAGTGAAGAGACACCCTGCATAGCAGAAGACTGTCTGCCAACCACTTGTCA
CATCCAGAATATATGCAGACTACCTTTACTACAGTGGAGAGCATGTGTGGAGAGCATGAGTGTCAAATTA
CATCTGAACGGTAGATACTCCATACCTACAATTACCTCTAATTTAAACCCCCAAACTCCTGACAATGACA
TAACTCTGATCAGGCATTCACACTGACCCATTAAACATGTTTAGGGGCTGGAGTCACACTGAACCAAGAT
GATGGCTACCTCGCAATTCATGATGAGAGTGTGTTCATTTTTTTTTTTAACTAGCAAATTACCAAATAAC
TAAAAAAGAGCAGCGTCAGGCTGGAAAGCTAGCTAAGTAGCTAACCTGTTTTGTGGTACATGTGTGAAGA
GTGGAGTTTGAATTCCTGGAACCCACTTACATCTGAACCATCCTCAACCATTTACATTTTTATCCAACTG
TTAAAGATGCAAAGGTGTTCTTTAAATTATTTTGCCCTACTATCAGCCAATGCCATCTCGCCGGCGGAGC
TCGGGCTGGGCATAAAAGTCAGGGCAGAGCCATCTATTGCTTACATTTGCTTCTGGGATCCAGATCTTTC
GAAGCTAGCGCTACCGGTCGCCACCATGGTGAGCAAGGGCGAGGAGCTGTTCACCGGGGTGGTGCCCATC
CTGGTCGAGCTGGACGGCGACGTAAACGGCCACAAGTTCAGCGTGTCCGGCGAGGGCGAGGGCGATGCCA
CCTACGGCAAGCTGACCCTGAAGCTGATCTGCACCACCGGCAAGCTGCCCGTGCCCTGGCCCACCCTCGT
GACCACCCTGGGCTACGGCGTGCAGTGCTTCGCCCGCTACCCCGACCACATGAAGCAGCACGACTTCTTC
AAGTCCGCCATGCCCGAAGGCTACGTCCAGGAGCGCACCATCTTCTTCAAGGACGACGGCAACTACAAGA
CCCGCGCCGAGGTGAAGTTCGAGGGCGACACCCTGGTGAACCGCATCGAGCTGAAGGGCATCGACTTCAA
GGAGGACGGCAACATCCTGGGGCACAAGCTGGAGTACAACTACAACAGCCACAACGTCTATATCACCGCC
GACAAGCAGAAGAACGGCATCAAGGCCAACTTCAAGATCCGCCACAACATCGAGGACGGCGGCGTGCAGC
TCGCCGACCACTACCAGCAGAACACCCCCATCGGCGACGGCCCCGTGCTGCTGCCCGACAACCACTACCT
GAGCTACCAGTCCAAGCTGAGCAAAGACCCCAACGAGAAGCGCGATCACATGGTCCTGCTGGAGTTCGTG
ACCGCCGCCGGGATCACTCTCGGCATGGACGAGCTGTACAAGTAAGTCGACGGCGCGCCGCGGCCGCGAA
TTCGATATCATAATCAACCTCTGGATTACAAAATTTGTGAAAGATTGACTGGTATTCTTAACTATGTTGC
TCCTTTTACGCTATGTGGATACGCTGCTTTAATGCCTTTGTATCATGCTATTGCTTCCCGTATGGCTTTC
ATTTTCTCCTCCTTGTATAAATCCTGGTTAGTTCTTGCCACGGCGGAACTCATCGCCGCCTGCCTTGCCC
GCTGCTGGACAGGGGCTCGGCTGTTGGGCACTGACAATTCCGTGGCTCGAGAGATCTTCGACTGTGCCTT
CTAGTTGCCAGCCATCTGTTGTTTGCCCCTCCCCCGTGCCTTCCTTGACCCTGGAAGGTGCCACTCCCAC
TGTCCTTTCCTAATAAAATGAGGAAATTGCATCGCATTGTCTGAGTAGGTGTCATTCTATTCTGGGGGGT
GGGGTGGGGCAGGACAGCAAGGGGGAGGATTGGGAAGACAATAGCAGGCATGAGATCTCACGTGCGGACC
GAGCGGCCGCAGGAACCCCTAGTGATGGAGTTGGCCACTCCCTCTCTGCGCGCTCGCTCGCTCACTGAGG
CCGGGCGACCAAAGGTCGCCCGACGCCCGGGCTTTGCCCGGGCGGCCTCAGTGAGCGAGCGAGCGCGCAG
CTGCCTGCAGGGGCGCCTGATGCGGTATTTTCTCCTTACGCATCTGTGCGGTATTTCACACCGCATA
[95 nt withheld, positions 4058-4152]
T
[46 nt withheld, positions 4154-4199]
C
[141 nt withheld, positions 4201-4341]
CCTTTGACGTTGGAGTCCACGTTCTTT
[37 nt withheld, positions 4369-4405]
ACTCTATCTCGGGCTATTCTTTTGATTTATAAGGGATTTTGCCGATTTCGGTCTATTGGTTAAAAAATGA
GCTGATTTAACAAAAATTTAACGCGAATTTTAACAAAATATTAACGTTTACAATTTTATGGTGCACTCTC
AGTACAATCTGCTCTGATGCCGCATAGTTAAGCCAGCCCCGACACCCGCCAACACCCGCTGACGCGCCCT
GACGGGCTTGTCTGCTCCCGGCATCCGCTTACAGACAAGCTGTGACCGTCTCCGGGAGCTGCATGTGTCA
GAGGTTTTCACCGTCATCACCGAAACGCGCGAGACGAAAGGGCCTCGTGATACGCCTATTTTTATAGGTT
AATGTCATGATAATAATGGTTTCTTAGACGTCAGGTGGCACTTTTCGGGGAAATGTGCGCGGAACCCCTA
TTTGTTTATTTTTCTAAATACATTCAAATATGTATCCGCTCATGAGACAATAACCCTGATAAATGCTTCA
ATAATATTGAAAAAGGAAGAGTATGAGTATTCAACATTTCCGTGTCGCCCTTATTCCCTTTTTTGCGGCA
TTTTGCCTTCCTGTTTTTGCTCACCCAGAAACGCTGGTGAAAGTAAAAGATGCTGAAGATCAGTTGGGTG
CACGAGTGGGTTACATCGAACTGGATCTCAACAGCGGTAAGATCCTTGAGAGTTTTCGCCCCGAAGAACG
TTTTCCAATGATGAGCACTTTTAAAGTTCTGCTATGTGGCGCGGTATTATCCCGTATTGACGCCGGGCAA
GAGCAACTCGGTCGCCGCATACACTATTCTCAGAATGACTTGGTTGAGTACTCACCAGTCACAGAAAAGC
ATCTTACGGATGGCATGACAGTAAGAGAATTATGCAGTGCTGCCATAACCATGAGTGATAACACTGCGGC
CAACTTACTTCTGACAACGATCGGAGGACCGAAGGAGCTAACCGCTTTTTTGCACAACATGGGGGATCAT
GTAACTCGCCTT
Features (pLannotate 1.2.2; 14 found; start..end, strand, type, name):
    552..1140    +  rep_origin     ori: high-copy-number ColE1/pMB1/pBR322/pUC origin of replication
   1213..1240    +  repeat_region  AAV2 ITR (fragment): inverted terminal repeat of adeno-associated virus serotype 2 inverted
   1269..1296    +  repeat_region  AAV2 ITR (fragment): inverted terminal repeat of adeno-associated virus serotype 2 inverted
   2616..3332    +  CDS            SYFP2: SYFP2 is a basic (constitutively fluorescent) yellow fluorescent protein published in 2006, derived from Aequorea victoria. It is reported to be a very rapidly-maturing monomer with moderate acid sensitivity.
   3372..3529    +  misc_feature   WPRE (fragment): woodchuck hepatitis virus posttranscriptional regulatory element
   3535..3615    +  misc_feature   WPRE (fragment): woodchuck hepatitis virus posttranscriptional regulatory element
   3632..3743    +  polyA_signal   bGH poly(A) signal: bovine growth hormone polyadenylation signal
   3861..4001    +  repeat_region  AAV2 ITR: inverted terminal repeat of adeno-associated virus serotype 2 inverted
   4006..4057    -  misc_feature   bom (fragment): basis of mobility region from pBR322
   4076..4531    +  rep_origin     f1 ori (sequence partly withheld): f1 bacteriophage origin of replication; arrow indicates direction of (+) strand synthesis
   4532..4581    -  misc_feature   bom (fragment): basis of mobility region from pBR322
   4683..4718    -  CDS            rop (fragment): Rop protein, which maintains plasmids at low copy number; rop
   4813..4917    +  promoter       AmpR promoter: bla
   4918..381     +  CDS            AmpR (across the origin): β-lactamase; bla; confers resistance to ampicillin, carbenicillin, and related antibiotics
