[The description below was written by a language model from this plasmid's Addgene catalogue record and pLannotate feature annotations shown in this document.]
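Description:
AiP1510 - pAAV-AiE2189m-minBG-SYFP2-WPRE3-BGHpA is an AAV transfer plasmid of about 5.4 kb built on a pAAV2 backbone and used to package an enhancer-driven fluorescent reporter into recombinant adeno-associated virus. It is propagated in E. coli as a high-copy plasmid through a ColE1/pUC-type origin and selected with ampicillin via the bla gene and its own promoter. An f1 phage origin is also present, along with small remnants of pBR322 bom and rop sequences. The recorded growth strain is a recombination-deficient stable line, a common choice for maintaining repeat-containing ITR plasmids.

The payload lies between AAV2 inverted terminal repeats, which provide the signals for genome replication and encapsidation. The downstream ITR is annotated in full, whereas the upstream one is detected only as two short fragments. Within the cassette, the AiE2189m enhancer is placed ahead of minBG, which by its name is a minimal beta-globin promoter. A minimal promoter has little activity on its own, so expression depends largely on the enhancer. Neither element is annotated in the feature table, but the unannotated stretch between the upstream ITR and the reporter is where they would sit according to the construct name. They drive SYFP2, a rapidly maturing monomeric yellow fluorescent protein derived from Aequorea victoria. The reporter is followed by WPRE3, a shortened woodchuck posttranscriptional element (seen as two WPRE fragments) that boosts transcript expression while saving packaging space, and then by the bovine growth hormone polyadenylation signal.

The construct is intended to label specific brain cell populations after AAV delivery. The record does not state which cell type AiE2189m targets.
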