Addgene plasmid #230666: AiP1510 - pAAV-AiE2189m-minBG-SYFP2-WPRE3-BGHpA
Purpose: AiE2189m is an enhancer sequence, designed to drive AAV-mediated transgene expression in specific populations of brain cells
Depositing lab: Allen Institute for Brain Science & Bosiljka Tasic. Depositing organization: Allen Institute. Publication: A suite of enhancer AAVs and transgenic mouse lines for genetic access to cortical cell types. Ben-Simon Y, Hooper M, Narayan S, Daigle TL, Dwivedi D, Way SW, Oster A, Stafford DA, Mich JK, Taormina MJ, Martinez RA, Opitz-Araya X, Roth JR, Alexander JR, Allen S, Amster A, Arbuckle J, Ayala A, Baker PM, Bakken TE, Barcelli T, Barta S, Bendrick J, Bertagnolli D, Bielstein C, Bishwakarma P, Bowlus J, Boyer G, Brouner K, Casian B, Casper T, Chakka AB, Chakrabarty R, Chance RK, Chavan S, Clark M, Colbert K, Collman F, Daniel S, Departee M, DiValentin P, Donadio N, Dotson N, Egdorf T, Fliss T, Gabitto M, Garcia J, Gary A, Gasperini M, Gloe J, Goldy J, Gore BB, Graybuck L, Greisman N, Haeseleer F, Halterman C, Haradon Z, Hastings SD, Helback O, Ho W, Hockemeyer D, Huang C, Huff S, Hunker A, Johansen N, Jones D, Juneau Z, Kalmbach B, Kannan M, Khem S, Kussick E, Kutsal R, Larsen R, Lee C, Lee AY, Leibly M, Lenz GH, Li S, Liang E, Lusk N, Madigan Z, Malloy J, Malone J, McCue R, Melchor J, Mollenkopf T, Moosman S, Morin E, Newman D, Ng L, Ngo K, Omstead V, Otto S, Oyama A, Pena N, Pham T, Phillips E, Pom CA, Potekhina L, Ransford S, Ray PL, Rette D, Reynoldson C, Rimorin C, Rocha D, Ruiz A, Sanchez REA, Sawyer L, Sedeno-Cortes A, Sevigny JP, Shapovalova N, Shepard N, Shulga L, Sigler AR, Siverts L, Soliman S, Somasundaram S, Staats B, Stewart K, Szelenyi E, Tieu M, Trader C, Tran A, van Velthoven CTJ, Walker M, Wang Y, Weed N, Wirthlin M, Wood T, Wynalda B, Yao Z, Zhou T, Ariza J, Dee N, Reding M, Ronellenfitch K, Mufti S, Sunkin SM, Smith KA, Esposito L, Waters J, Thyagarajan B, Yao S, Lein ES, Zeng H, Levi BP, Ngai J, Ting JT, Tasic B. Cell. 2025 May 16:S0092-8674(25)00513-6. doi: 10.1016/j.cell.2025.05.002. PubMed 40403729.
Backbone
  Vector backbone: pAAV2
  Vector type: AAV
Growth in bacteria
  Bacterial resistance: Ampicillin, 100 μg/mL
  Growth temperature: 37°C
  Growth strain: NEB Stable
  Copy number: High Copy
Gene/Insert
  Gene/Insert name: SYFP2
  Species: Synthetic
  Promoter: minBG
  Cloning method: Gibson Cloning
Terms and licenses: Academic/Nonprofit Terms; Industry Terms: Not Available to Industry
How to cite: AiP1510 - pAAV-AiE2189m-minBG-SYFP2-WPRE3-BGHpA was a gift from Allen Institute for Brain Science & Bosiljka Tasic (Addgene plasmid # 230666 ; http://n2t.net/addgene:230666 ; RRID:Addgene_230666)
